>Addgene plasmid #49070 | pcDNA3.1 Flag YFP hNKCC1 ECL4 deletion (NT865) | depositor full sequence | sequence record 72197 | NT865
GCTAGCCCGGGCACGGCCGCCACCATGGGAGACTACAAAGACCATGACGGTGATTATAAAGATCACGACA
TCGACTACAAGGATGACGATGACAAGGGTGACCCTACCGTCAGCAAGGGCGAGGAGCTGTTCACCGGGGT
GGTGCCCATCCTGGTCGAGCTGGACGGCGACGTAAACGGCCACAAGTTCAGCGTGTCCGGCGAGGGCGAG
GGCGATGCCACCTACGGCAAGCTGACCCTGAAGTTCATCTGCACCACCGGCAAGCTGCCCGTGCCCTGGC
CCACCCTCGTGACCACCTTCGGCTACGGCCTGATGTGCTTCGCCCGCTACCCCGACCACATGAAGCAGCA
CGACTTCTTCAAGTCCGCCATGCCCGAAGGCTACGTCCAGGAGCGCACCATCTTCTTCAAGGACGACGGC
AACTACAAGACCCGCGCCGAGGTGAAGTTCGAGGGCGACACCCTGGTGAACCGCATCGAGCTGAAGGGCA
TCGACTTCAAGGAGGACGGCAACATCCTAGGGCACAAGCTGGAGTACAACTACAACAGCCACAACGTTTA
TATCATGGCCGACAAGCAGAAGAACGGCATCAAGGTGAACTTCAAGATCCGCCACAACATCGAGGACGGC
AGCGTGCAGCTCGCCGACCACTACCAGCAGAACACCCCCATCGGCGACGGCCCCGTGCTGCTGCCCGACA
ACCACTACCTGAGCTACCAGTCCAAACTGAGCAAAGACCCCAACGAGAAGCGCGATCACATGGTCCTGCT
GGAGTTCGTGACCGCCGCCGGGATCACTCTCGGCATGGACGAGCTCTACAAGGGTGACCTGGAGCCGAGG
CCCACGGCTCCTAGCTCCGGCGCGCCAGGCCTCGCCGGAGTCGGCGAAACGCCGAGCGCCGCTGCGCTGG
CCGCAGCCAGGGTGGAACTGCCCGGAACCGCTGTGCCCTCGGTGCCGGAGGATGCTGCGCCCGCGAGCCG
GGACGGGGGCGGGGTCCGCGATGAGGGACCAGCCGCCGCCGGTGACGGCCTGGGCAGACCCTTGGGGCCT
ACCCCGAGCCAGAGCCGTTTCCAGGTGGACCTCGTTTCCGAGAACGCAGGGCGGGCTGCTGCTGCGGCGG
CGGCGGCTGCTGCGGCCGCCGCCGCTGCTGGTGCCGGGGCGGGGGCCAAGCAGACTCCTGCCGACGGGGA
AGCCAGCGGCGAGAGCGAGCCAGCTAAAGGCAGCGAGGAAGCCAAAGGCCGCTTCCGCGTTAACTTCGTA
GATCCTGCTGCCAGCTCGTCCGCAGAAGATAGCCTGTCAGATGCCGCCGGGGTCGGAGTCGATGGACCCA
ACGTGAGCTTCCAGAACGGCGGGGACACGGTACTGAGCGAGGGCAGCAGCCTCCATTCCGGTGGCGGCGG
CGGCTCCGGCCACCACCAGCACTACTATTATGATACCCACACCAACACCTACTATCTGCGCACCTTCGGC
CACAACACAATGGACGCGGTACCCAGGATCGACCACTACCGGCACACAGCCGCGCAGCTCGGCGAGAAGC
TGCTCCGGCCTAGCCTGGCCGAGCTGCATGACGAGCTGGAAAAGGAACCTTTTGAGGATGGCTTTGCAAA
TGGGGAAGAAAGCACTCCAACACGTGATGCTGTGGTCACGTACACGGCCGAAAGTAAAGGAGTCGTGAAG
TTTGGCTGGATCAAGGGTGTACTAGTACGTTGTATGTTAAACATTTGGGGTGTGATGCTTTTCATTCGTC
TCTCATGGATTGTGGGACAAGCTGGAATTGGTCTATCAGTCCTTGTAATAATGATGGCTACTGTTGTGAC
AACTATCACAGGATTGTCCACTAGCGCCATCGCAACTAATGGATTTGTAAGGGGAGGCGGCGCATATTAT
TTAATATCTAGAAGTCTAGGGCCTGAATTTGGTGGTGCCATTGGTCTAATCTTCGCCTTTGCCAACGCTG
TTGCTGTTGCTATGTATGTGGTTGGATTTGCAGAAACCGTGGTGGAGTTGCTGAAAGAACATTCCATTCT
TATGATAGATGAAATCAATGACATCCGGATTATTGGAGCCATTACAGTCGTGATTCTTTTAGGTATCTCA
GTAGCCGGTATGGAGTGGGAAGCAAAAGCTCAGATTGTTCTTTTGGTGATCCTACTTCTTGCTATTGGTG
ATTTCGTCATAGGAACATTTATCCCACTCGAGAGCAAGAAGCCAAAAGGGTTTTTTGGCTATAAATCTGA
AATCTTTAATGAGAACTTTGGCCCCGATTTTCGAGAAGAAGAAACTTTCTTTTCTGTATTTGCCATCTTT
TTTCCTGCTGCAACTGGAATTCTGGCTGGCGCAAATATCTCAGGTGATCTTGCAGATCCTCAGTCAGCCA
TACCCAAAGGAACACTCCTAGCCATTTTAATTACTACATTGGTTTATGTAGGAATTGCCGTGTCTGTAGG
TTCTTGTGTCGTACGCGATGCCACTGGTAATGTTAATGACACTATCGTAACAGAGCTAACAAACAGCTAC
GGCCTAATGAACAACTTTCAGGTAATGAGTATGGTCTCAGGATTTACACCACTAATTTCCGCGGGCATAT
TCTCTGCCACTCTTTCTAGCGCATTAGCATCCCTAGTGAGTGCTCCCAAGATATTTCAGGCCCTATGTAA
AGACAACATCTACCCCGCTTTCCAGATGTTTGCTAAAGGTTATGGGAAAAATAATGAGCCATTACGTGGC
TACATCTTAACATTCTTAATTGCACTTGGATTCATCTTAATTGCCGAACTGAATGTTATTGCACCAATTA
TCTCAAACTTCTTCCTTGCCAGCTATGCCCTCATCAATTTTTCAGTATTCCATGCTTCACTGGCAAAAAG
CCCAGGATGGCGACCGGCATTTAAATACTACAATATGTGGATCTCACTTCTTGGAGCAATTCTTTGTTGC
ATAGTAATGTTCGTCATTAACTGGTGGGCTGCTTTGCTAACCTACGTGATAGTCCTTGGGCTGTATATTT
ATGTTACCTACAAAAAACCCGATGTGAATTGGGGATCCTCTACACAAGCCCTGACTTACCTCAATGCCCT
GCAACATAGTATTAGGCTTTCTGGCGTGGAGGACCATGTGAAAAACTTTAGGCCACAGTGTCTTGTTATG
ACAGGAGCGCCAAACTCACGGCCGGCCTTACTTCATCTTGTTCACGATTTCACAAAAAATGTTGGTTTGA
TGATCTGTGGACACGTACACATGGGACCACGCAGACAAGCCATGAAAGAAATGTCCATCGACCAAGCCAA
ATATCAGCGCTGGCTTATTAAGAACAAAATGAAGGCTTTTTATGCACCAGTACATGCAGATGACCTCAGA
GAAGGGGCCCAATACTTGATGCAGGCTGCTGGCCTGGGCCGTATGAAGCCAAACACACTAGTCCTTGGAT
TTAAGAAAGATTGGTTGCAAGCAGATATGAGGGATGTGGATATGTACATAAACTTATTTCACGATGCTTT
TGACATACAATATGGCGTAGTGGTTATTCGCCTAAAAGAAGGTCTGGATATTAGTCACCTGCAGGGACAA
GAAGAATTATTGTCATCACAAGAGAAATCTCCTGGCACCAAGGATGTCGTAGTAAGTGTGGAATATAGTA
AAAAGTCCGATTTAGATACTTCGAAACCCCTCAGTGAAAAACCAATTACCCATAAAGTCGAGGAAGAAGA
TGGCAAGACTGCAACTCAACCACTGTTGAAAAAAGAATCCAAAGGCCCTATTGTGCCTTTGAATGTAGCT
GACCAAAAGCTTCTTGAAGCTAGTACACAGTTTCAGAAAAAACAAGGAAAGAATACTATTGATGTCTGGT
GGCTTTTTGATGACGGAGGTCTGACCTTATTGATACCTTACCTTCTGACGACCAAGAAAAAATGGAAAGA
CTGTAAGATCAGAGTATTCATTGGTGGAAAGATAAACAGAATAGACCATGACCGGAGAGCGATGGCTACT
TTACTGAGCAAGTTCAGAATCGATTTTTCTGACATCATGGTTCTAGGAGACATCAATACCAAACCAAAGA
AAGAAAACATTATAGCTTTCGAGGAAATCATTGAGCCATACAGACTTCACGAAGATGATAAAGAGCAAGA
TATCGCAGATAAAATGAAAGAAGATGAACCCTGGCGAATAACAGATAATGAATTGGAGCTGTATAAGACC
AAGACATACCGGCAGATCAGGTTAAATGAGTTATTAAAGGAACATTCAAGCACAGCTAACATTATTGTGA
TGAGTTTACCGGTCGCACGAAAGGGTGCCGTTTCTAGTGCTCTCTACATGGCATGGTTAGAAGCACTATC
TAAGGATCTACCACCAATCCTACTAGTTCGTGGGAATCATCAGAGTGTCCTTACCTTCTATTCATAATTA
ATTAAGTTTAAACCCGCTGATCAGCCTCGACTGTGCCTTCTAGTTGCCAGCCATCTGTTGTTTGCCCCTC
CCCCGTGCCTTCCTTGACCCTGGAAGGTGCCACTCCCACTGTCCTTTCCTAATAAAATGAGGAAATTGCA
TCGCATTGTCTGAGTAGGTGTCATTCTATTCTGGGGGGTGGGGTGGGGCAGGACAGCAAGGGGGAGGATT
GGGAAGACAATAGCAGGCATGCTGGGGATGCGGTGGGCTCTATGGCTTCTGAGGCGGAAAGAACCAGCTG
GGGCTCTAGGGGGTATCCCC
[124 nt withheld, positions 4711-4834]
C
[91 nt withheld, positions 4836-4926]
A
[49 nt withheld, positions 4928-4976]
CCTTTGACGTTGGAGTCCACGTTCTTT
[37 nt withheld, positions 5004-5040]
ACCCTATCTCGGTCTATTCTTTTGATTTATAAGGGATTTTGCCGATTTCGGCCTATTGGTTAAAAAATGA
GCTGATTTAACAAAAATTTAACGCGAATTAATTCTGTGGAATGTGTGTCAGTTAGGGTGTGGAAAGTCCC
CAGGCTCCCCAGCAGGCAGAAGTATGCAAAGCATGCATCTCAATTAGTCAGCAACCAGGTGTGGAAAGTC
CCCAGGCTCCCCAGCAGGCAGAAGTATGCAAAGCATGCATCTCAATTAGTCAGCAACCATAGTCCCGCCC
CTAACTCCGCCCATCCCGCCCCTAACTCCGCCCAGTTCCGCCCATTCTCCGCCCCATGGCTGACTAATTT
TTTTTATTTATGCAGAGGCCGAGGCCGCCTCTGCCTCTGAGCTATTCCAGAAGTAGTGAGGAGGCTTTTT
TGGAGGCCTAGGCTTTTGCAAAAAGCTCCCGGGAGCTTGTATATCCATTTTCGGATCTGATCAAGAGACA
GGATGAGGATCGTTTCGCATGATTGAACAAGATGGATTGCACGCAGGTTCTCCGGCCGCTTGGGTGGAGA
GGCTATTCGGCTATGACTGGGCACAACAGACAATCGGCTGCTCTGATGCCGCCGTGTTCCGGCTGTCAGC
GCAGGGGCGCCCGGTTCTTTTTGTCAAGACCGACCTGTCCGGTGCCCTGAATGAACTGCAGGACGAGGCA
GCGCGGCTATCGTGGCTGGCCACGACGGGCGTTCCTTGCGCAGCTGTGCTCGACGTTGTCACTGAAGCGG
GAAGGGACTGGCTGCTATTGGGCGAAGTGCCGGGGCAGGATCTCCTGTCATCTCACCTTGCTCCTGCCGA
GAAAGTATCCATCATGGCTGATGCAATGCGGCGGCTGCATACGCTTGATCCGGCTACCTGCCCATTCGAC
CACCAAGCGAAACATCGCATCGAGCGAGCACGTACTCGGATGGAAGCCGGTCTTGTCGATCAGGATGATC
TGGACGAAGAGCATCAGGGGCTCGCGCCAGCCGAACTGTTCGCCAGGCTCAAGGCGCGCATGCCCGACGG
CGAGGATCTCGTCGTGACCCATGGCGATGCCTGCTTGCCGAATATCATGGTGGAAAATGGCCGCTTTTCT
GGATTCATCGACTGTGGCCGGCTGGGTGTGGCGGACCGCTATCAGGACATAGCGTTGGCTACCCGTGATA
TTGCTGAAGAGCTTGGCGGCGAATGGGCTGACCGCTTCCTCGTGCTTTACGGTATCGCCGCTCCCGATTC
GCAGCGCATCGCCTTCTATCGCCTTCTTGACGAGTTCTTCTGAGCGGGACTCTGGGGTTCGAAATGACCG
ACCAAGCGACGCCCAACCTGCCATCACGAGATTTCGATTCCACCGCCGCCTTCTATGAAAGGTTGGGCTT
CGGAATCGTTTTCCGGGACGCCGGCTGGATGATCCTCCAGCGCGGGGATCTCATGCTGGAGTTCTTCGCC
CACCCCAACTTGTTTATTGCAGCTTATAATGGTTACAAATAAAGCAATAGCATCACAAATTTCACAAATA
AAGCATTTTTTTCACTGCATTCTAGTTGTGGTTTGTCCAAACTCATCAATGTATCTTATCATGTCTGTAT
ACCGTCGACCTCTAGCTAGAGCTTGGCGTAATCATGGTCATAGCTGTTTCCTGTGTGAAATTGTTATCCG
CTCACAATTCCACACAACATACGAGCCGGAAGCATAAAGTGTAAAGCCTGGGGTGCCTAATGAGTGAGCT
AACTCACATTAATTGCGTTGCGCTCACTGCCCGCTTTCCAGTCGGGAAACCTGTCGTGCCAGCTGCATTA
ATGAATCGGCCAACGCGCGGGGAGAGGCGGTTTGCGTATTGGGCGCTCTTCCGCTTCCTCGCTCACTGAC
TCGCTGCGCTCGGTCGTTCGGCTGCGGCGAGCGGTATCAGCTCACTCAAAGGCGGTAATACGGTTATCCA
CAGAATCAGGGGATAACGCAGGAAAGAACATGTGAGCAAAAGGCCAGCAAAAGGCCAGGAACCGTAAAAA
GGCCGCGTTGCTGGCGTTTTTCCATAGGCTCCGCCCCCCTGACGAGCATCACAAAAATCGACGCTCAAGT
CAGAGGTGGCGAAACCCGACAGGACTATAAAGATACCAGGCGTTTCCCCCTGGAAGCTCCCTCGTGCGCT
CTCCTGTTCCGACCCTGCCGCTTACCGGATACCTGTCCGCCTTTCTCCCTTCGGGAAGCGTGGCGCTTTC
TCATAGCTCACGCTGTAGGTATCTCAGTTCGGTGTAGGTCGTTCGCTCCAAGCTGGGCTGTGTGCACGAA
CCCCCCGTTCAGCCCGACCGCTGCGCCTTATCCGGTAACTATCGTCTTGAGTCCAACCCGGTAAGACACG
ACTTATCGCCACTGGCAGCAGCCACTGGTAACAGGATTAGCAGAGCGAGGTATGTAGGCGGTGCTACAGA
GTTCTTGAAGTGGTGGCCTAACTACGGCTACACTAGAAGAACAGTATTTGGTATCTGCGCTCTGCTGAAG
CCAGTTACCTTCGGAAAAAGAGTTGGTAGCTCTTGATCCGGCAAACAAACCACCGCTGGTAGCGGTTTTT
TTGTTTGCAAGCAGCAGATTACGCGCAGAAAAAAAGGATCTCAAGAAGATCCTTTGATCTTTTCTACGGG
GTCTGACGCTCAGTGGAACGAAAACTCACGTTAAGGGATTTTGGTCATGAGATTATCAAAAAGGATCTTC
ACCTAGATCCTTTTAAATTAAAAATGAAGTTTTAAATCAATCTAAAGTATATATGAGTAAACTTGGTCTG
ACAGTTACCAATGCTTAATCAGTGAGGCACCTATCTCAGCGATCTGTCTATTTCGTTCATCCATAGTTGC
CTGACTCCCCGTCGTGTAGATAACTACGATACGGGAGGGCTTACCATCTGGCCCCAGTGCTGCAATGATA
CCGCGAGACCCACGCTCACCGGCTCCAGATTTATCAGCAATAAACCAGCCAGCCGGAAGGGCCGAGCGCA
GAAGTGGTCCTGCAACTTTATCCGCCTCCATCCAGTCTATTAATTGTTGCCGGGAAGCTAGAGTAAGTAG
TTCGCCAGTTAATAGTTTGCGCAACGTTGTTGCCATTGCTACAGGCATCGTGGTGTCACGCTCGTCGTTT
GGTATGGCTTCATTCAGCTCCGGTTCCCAACGATCAAGGCGAGTTACATGATCCCCCATGTTGTGCAAAA
AAGCGGTTAGCTCCTTCGGTCCTCCGATCGTTGTCAGAAGTAAGTTGGCCGCAGTGTTATCACTCATGGT
TATGGCAGCACTGCATAATTCTCTTACTGTCATGCCATCCGTAAGATGCTTTTCTGTGACTGGTGAGTAC
TCAACCAAGTCATTCTGAGAATAGTGTATGCGGCGACCGAGTTGCTCTTGCCCGGCGTCAATACGGGATA
ATACCGCGCCACATAGCAGAACTTTAAAAGTGCTCATCATTGGAAAACGTTCTTCGGGGCGAAAACTCTC
AAGGATCTTACCGCTGTTGAGATCCAGTTCGATGTAACCCACTCGTGCACCCAACTGATCTTCAGCATCT
TTTACTTTCACCAGCGTTTCTGGGTGAGCAAAAACAGGAAGGCAAAATGCCGCAAAAAAGGGAATAAGGG
CGACACGGAAATGTTGAATACTCATACTCTTCCTTTTTCAATATTATTGAAGCATTTATCAGGGTTATTG
TCTCATGAGCGGATACATATTTGAATGTATTTAGAAAAATAAACAAATAGGGGTTCCGCGCACATTTCCC
CGAAAAGTGCCACCTGACGTCGACGGATCGGGAGATCTCCCGATCCCCTATGGTGCACTCTCAGTACAAT
CTGCTCTGATGCCGCATAGTTAAGCCAGTATCTGCTCCCTGCTTGTGTGTTGGAGGTCGCTGAGTAGTGC
GCGAGCAAAATTTAAGCTACAACAAGGCAAGGCTTGACCGACAATTGCATGAAGAATCTGCTTAGGGTTA
GGCGTTTTGCGCTGCTTCGCGATGTACGGGCCAGATATACGCGTTGACATTGATTATTGACTAGTTATTA
ATAGTAATCAATTACGGGGTCATTAGTTCATAGCCCATATATGGAGTTCCGCGTTACATAACTTACGGTA
AATGGCCCGCCTGGCTGACCGCCCAACGACCCCCGCCCATTGACGTCAATAATGACGTATGTTCCCATAG
TAACGCCAATAGGGACTTTCCATTGACGTCAATGGGTGGAGTATTTACGGTAAACTGCCCACTTGGCAGT
ACATCAAGTGTATCATATGCCAAGTACGCCCCCTATTGACGTCAATGACGGTAAATGGCCCGCCTGGCAT
TATGCCCAGTACATGACCTTATGGGACTTTCCTACTTGGCAGTACATCTACGTATTAGTCATCGCTATTA
CCATGGTGATGCGGTTTTGGCAGTACATCAATGGGCGTGGATAGCGGTTTGACTCACGGGGATTTCCAAG
TCTCCACCCCATTGACGTCAATGGGAGTTTGTTTTGGCACCAAAATCAACGGGACTTTCCAAAATGTCGT
AACAACTCCGCCCCATTGACGCAAATGGGCGGTAGGCGTGTACGGTGGGAGGTCTATATAAGCAGAGCTC
TCTGGCTAACTAGAGAACCCACTGCTTACTGGCTTATCGAAATTAATACGACTCACTATAGGGAGACCCA
AGCTG
Features (pLannotate 1.2.2; 22 found; start..end, strand, type, name):
     31..96      +  CDS            3xFLAG: three tandem FLAG® epitope tags, followed by an enterokinase cleavage site
    109..822     +  CDS            mCitrine: mCitrine is a basic (constitutively fluorescent) yellow fluorescent protein published in 2001, derived from Aequorea victoria.
    829..4404    +  CDS            SLC12A2: S12A2_HUMAN - Also known as NKCC1. Experimental evidence at protein level: Swiss-Prot protein existence level 1. Cation-chloride cotransporter which mediates the electroneutral transport of chloride, potassium and/or sodium ions across the membrane. Plays a vital role in the regulation of ionic balance and cell volume. From Homo sapiens (Human).
   4441..4665    +  polyA_signal   bGH poly(A) signal: bovine growth hormone polyadenylation signal
   4669..4690    +  promoter       SV40 promoter (fragment): SV40 enhancer and early promoter
   4711..5139    +  rep_origin     f1 ori (sequence partly withheld): f1 bacteriophage origin of replication; arrow indicates direction of (+) strand synthesis
   5153..5482    +  promoter       SV40 promoter: SV40 enhancer and early promoter
   5549..6340    +  CDS            neo: KKA2_KLEPN - Also known as kan, nptII. Experimental evidence at protein level: Swiss-Prot protein existence level 1. Resistance to kanamycin, neomycin, paromomycin, ribostamycin, butirosin and gentamicin B. From Klebsiella pneumoniae.
   6364..6522    +  CDS            ble (fragment): BLE_KLEPN - Experimental evidence at protein level: Swiss-Prot protein existence level 1. Binding protein with a strong affinity to the bleomycin family of antibiotics. Binds to CL990; an antimitotic-antibiotic compound. From Klebsiella pneumoniae.
   6517..6638    +  polyA_signal   SV40 poly(A) signal: SV40 polyadenylation signal
   6711..6727    -  protein_bind   lac operator: The lac repressor binds to the lac operator to inhibit transcription in E. coli. This inhibition can be relieved by adding lactose or isopropyl-β-D-thiogalactopyranoside (IPTG). lac repressor encoded by lacI
   6735..6765    -  promoter       lac promoter: promoter for the E. coli lac operon
   6780..6801    -  protein_bind   CAP binding site: CAP binding activates transcription in the presence of cAMP. E. coli catabolite activator protein
   6814..6906    -  CDS            lacI (fragment): lac repressor; lacI; The lac repressor binds to the lac operator to inhibit transcription in E. coli. This inhibition can be relieved by adding lactose or isopropyl-β-D-thiogalactopyranoside (IPTG).
   7089..7674    -  rep_origin     ori: high-copy-number ColE1/pMB1/pBR322/pUC origin of replication
   7845..8705    -  CDS            AmpR: β-lactamase; bla; confers resistance to ampicillin, carbenicillin, and related antibiotics
   8706..8810    -  promoter       AmpR promoter: bla
   8869..8921    -  misc_feature   bom (fragment): basis of mobility region from pBR322
   9076..9455    +  enhancer       CMV enhancer: human cytomegalovirus immediate early enhancer
   9456..9659    +  promoter       CMV promoter: human cytomegalovirus (CMV) immediate early promoter
   9655..9688    +  LTR            5' LTR (truncated) (fragment): truncated 5' long terminal repeat (LTR) from HIV-1
   9704..9722    +  promoter       T7 promoter: promoter for bacteriophage T7 RNA polymerase
