[The description below was written by a language model from this plasmid's Addgene catalogue record and pLannotate feature annotations shown in this document.]
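Description:
pcDNA3.1 Flag YFP hNKCC1 ECL4 deletion (NT865) is a mammalian expression plasmid of about 9.7 kb built on the pcDNA3.1 neo backbone. It is maintained in E. coli at high copy through a ColE1/pUC-type origin with ampicillin selection from the AmpR (β-lactamase) cassette, and it also carries an f1 origin. For mammalian cells, an SV40 early promoter drives the neomycin phosphotransferase gene followed by an SV40 polyadenylation signal, allowing G418 selection of stable transfectants. Several short annotated fragments (ble, lacI, bom and a truncated HIV-1 LTR) appear to be backbone remnants or partial sequence matches rather than functional elements.

The expression unit consists of the CMV immediate-early enhancer and promoter, with a T7 promoter just downstream, driving a single fusion open reading frame terminated by the bovine growth hormone polyadenylation signal. The frame begins with a 3xFLAG epitope, continues into a yellow fluorescent protein, and then runs into human NKCC1 (SLC12A2), the Na-K-Cl cotransporter that moves sodium, potassium and chloride electroneutrally and contributes to ion balance and cell volume regulation. The catalogue lists the fluorescent tag as mVenus, whereas the automated annotation calls it mCitrine; both are closely related Aequorea-derived YFP variants. The NKCC1 cDNA is synthetic, designed with convenient restriction sites for cassette-style mutagenesis, and was inserted between NheI and PmeI sites. This version was derived from the corresponding wild-type construct (NT17) and lacks extracellular loop 4, residues 562–582. It lets the loop-deleted transporter be expressed in mammalian cells, with the FLAG and fluorescent tags available for detection and localization alongside comparison with the wild-type protein.
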