Addgene plasmid #49070: pcDNA3.1 Flag YFP hNKCC1 ECL4 deletion (NT865)
Purpose: Expresses human NKCC1 truncation mutant lacking extracellular loop #4 (aa562-582) and with an N-terminal 3xFLAG-YFP tag in mammalian cells. cDNA is synthetic, containing convenient restriction sites.
Depositing lab: Biff Forbush. Depositing organization: Yale University. Publication: Functional Expression of Human NKCC1 from a Synthetic Cassette-Based cDNA: Introduction of Extracellular Epitope Tags and Removal of Cysteines. Somasekharan S, Monette MY, Forbush B. PLoS One. 2013 Dec 5;8(12):e82060. doi: 10.1371/journal.pone.0082060. PubMed 24339991.
Backbone
  Vector backbone: pcDNA3.1 neo
  Backbone manufacturer: Life Technologies
  Backbone size w/o insert (bp): 5316
  Vector type: Mammalian Expression
  Selectable markers: Neomycin (select with G418)
Growth in bacteria
  Bacterial resistance: Ampicillin, 100 μg/mL
  Growth temperature: 37°C
  Growth strain: DH5alpha
  Copy number: High Copy
Gene/Insert
  Gene/Insert name: human NKCC1 (synthetic) (alt names: Slc12A2 (synthetic); Na-K-Cl cotransporter)
  Species: H. sapiens (human), Synthetic
  Insert size (bp): 4419
  Mutation: ECL4 deletion of amino acids 562-582 in hNKCC1 in NT17
  Entrez Gene: SLC12A2 (a.k.a. BSC, BSC-2, BSC2, CCC1, KILQS, NKCC1, PPP1R141)
  Promoter: CMV
  Tag / fusion protein: 3x Flag (N terminal on insert); mVenus (N terminal on insert)
  Cloning method: Restriction Enzyme; 5′ cloning site NheI (not destroyed); 3′ cloning site PmeI (not destroyed)
  Sequencing primers: 5′ CMV-F; 3′ BGH-rev
Terms and licenses: Academic/Nonprofit Terms; Industry Terms: Not Available to Industry
Depositor comments: Plasmid constructed from pcDNA3.1 Flag YFP hNKCC1 WT (NT17). See Addgene plasmid# 49085 (http://www.addgene.org/49085/) for plasmid map of wild-type construct. ECL4 deleted sequence is CTSAACKLNFDFSSCESSPC
How to cite: pcDNA3.1 Flag YFP hNKCC1 ECL4 deletion (NT865) was a gift from Biff Forbush (Addgene plasmid # 49070 ; http://n2t.net/addgene:49070 ; RRID:Addgene_49070)
