>Addgene plasmid #49070 | pcDNA3.1 Flag YFP hNKCC1 ECL4 deletion (NT865) | addgene partial sequence | sequence record 73525 | EGFP-C 5'-CATGGTCCTGCTGGAGTTCGTG-3'
CTCTACAAGGGTGACCTGGAGCCGAGGCCCACGGCTCCTAGCTCCGGCGCGCCAGGCCTCGCCGGAGTCG
GCGAAACGCCGAGCGCCGCTGCGCTGGCCGCAGCCAGGGTGGAACTGCCCGGAACCGCTGTGCCCTCGGT
GCCGGAGGATGCTGCGCCCGCGAGCCGGGACGGGGGCGGGGTCCGCGATGAGGGACCAGCCGCCGCCGGT
GACGGCCTGGGCAGACCCTTGGGGCCTACCCCGAGCCAGAGCCGTTTCCAGGTGGACCTCGTTTCCGAGA
ACGCAGGGCGGGCTGCTGCTGCGGCGGCGGCGGCTGCTGCGGCCGCCGCCGCTGCTGGTGCCGGGGCGGG
GGCCAAGCAGACTCCTGCCGACGGGGAAGCCAGCGGCGAGAGCGAGCCAGCTAAAGGCAGCGAGGAAGCC
AAAGGCCGCTTCCGCGTTAACTTCGTAGATCCTGCTGCCAGCTCGTCCGCAGAAGATAGCCTGTCAGATG
CCGCCGGGGTCGGAGTCGATGGACCCAACGTGAGCTTCCAGAACGGCGGGGACACGGTACTGAGCGAGGG
CAGCAGCCTCCATTCCGGTGGCGGCGGCGGCTCCGGCCACCACCAGCACTACTATTATGATACCCACACC
AACACCTACTATCTGCGCACCTTCGGCCACAACACAATGGACGCGGTACCCAGGATCGACCACTACCGGC
ACACAGCCGCGCAGCTCGGCGAGAAGCTGCTCCGGCCTAGCCTGGCCGAGCTGCATGACGAGCTGGAAAA
GGAACCTTTTGAGGATGGCTTTGCAAATGGGGAAGAAAGCACTCCAACACGTGATGCTGTGGTCACGTAC
ACGGCCGAAAGTAAAGGAGTCGTGAAGTTTGGCTGGATCA
