>Addgene plasmid #49070 | pcDNA3.1 Flag YFP hNKCC1 ECL4 deletion (NT865) | addgene partial sequence | sequence record 73557 | BGH-rev 5'-TAGAAGGCACAGTCGAGG-3'
ATTATGAATAGAAGGTAAGGACACTCTGATGATTCCCACGAACTAGTAGGATTGGTGGTAGATCCTTAGA
TAGTGCTTCTAACCATGCCATGTAGAGAGCACTAGAAACGGCACCCTTTCGTGCGACCGGTAAACTCATC
ACAATAATGTTAGCTGTGCTTGAATGTTCCTTTAATAACTCATTTAACCTGATCTGCCGGTATGTCTTGG
TCTTATACAGCTCCAATTCATTATCTGTTATTCGCCAGGGTTCATCTTCTTTCATTTTATCTGCGATATC
TTGCTCTTTATCATCTTCGTGAAGTCTGTATGGCTCAATGATTTCCTCGAAAGCTATAATGTTTTCTTTC
TTTGGTTTGGTATTGATGTCTCCTAGAACCATGATGTCAGAAAAATCGATTCTGAACTTGCTCAGTAAAG
TAGCCATCGCTCTCCGGTCATGGTCTATTCTGTTTATCTTTCCACCAATGAATACTCTGATCTTACAGTC
TTTCCATTTTTTCTTGGTCGTCAGAAGGTAAGGTATCAATAAGGTCAGACCTCCGTCATCAAAAAGCCAC
CAGACATCAATAGTATTCTTTCCTTGTTTTTTCTGAAACTGTGTACTAGCTTCAAGAAGCTTTTGGTCAG
CTACATTCAAAGGCACAATAGGGCCTTTGGATTCTTTTTTCAACAGTGGTTGAGTTGCAGTCTTGCCATC
TTCTTCCTCGACTTTATGGGTAATTGGTTTTTCACTGAGGGGTTTCGAAGTATCTAAATCGGACTTTTTA
CTATATTCCACACTTACTACGACATCCTTGGTGCCAGGAGATTTCTCTTGTGATGACAATAATTCTTCTT
GTCCCTGCAGGTGACTAATATCCAGACCTTCTTTTAGGCGAATAACCACTACGCCATATTGTATGTCAAA
