>Addgene plasmid #49070 | pcDNA3.1 Flag YFP hNKCC1 ECL4 deletion (NT865) | addgene partial sequence | sequence record 74201 | hNKCC1-int-F 5'-CGCTGTTGCTGTTGCTATGT-3'
ACATTCCATTCTTATGATAGATGAAATCAATGACATCCGGATTATTGGAGCCATTACAGTCGTGATTCTT
TTAGGTATCTCAGTAGCCGGTATGGAGTGGGAAGCAAAAGCTCAGATTGTTCTTTTGGTGATCCTACTTC
TTGCTATTGGTGATTTCGTCATAGGAACATTTATCCCACTCGAGAGCAAGAAGCCAAAAGGGTTTTTTGG
CTATAAATCTGAAATCTTTAATGAGAACTTTGGCCCCGATTTTCGAGAAGAAGAAACTTTCTTTTCTGTA
TTTGCCATCTTTTTTCCTGCTGCAACTGGAATTCTGGCTGGCGCAAATATCTCAGGTGATCTTGCAGATC
CTCAGTCAGCCATACCCAAAGGAACACTCCTAGCCATTTTAATTACTACATTGGTTTATGTAGGAATTGC
CGTGTCTGTAGGTTCTTGTGTCGTACGCGATGCCACTGGTAATGTTAATGACACTATCGTAACAGAGCTA
ACAAACAGCTACGGCCTAATGAACAACTTTCAGGTAATGAGTATGGTCTCAGGATTTACACCACTAATTT
CCGCGGGCATATTCTCTGCCACTCTTTCTAGCGCATTAGCATCCCTAGTGAGTGCTCCCAAGATATTTCA
GGCCCTATGTAAAGACAACATCTACCCCGCTTTCCAGATGTTTGCTAAAGGTTATGGGAAAAATAATGAG
CCATTACGTGGCTACATCTTAACATTCTTAATTGCACTTGGATTCATCTTAATTGCCGAACTGAATGTTA
TTGCACCAATTATCTCAAACTTCTTCCTTGCCAGCTATGCCCTCATCAATTTTTCAGTATTCCATGCTTC
ACTGGCAAAAAGCCCAGGATGGCGACCGGCATTTAAATACTACAATATGTGGATCTCACTTCTTGG
